>Addgene plasmid #231634 | mproSAAS (21 kDa) | addgene full sequence | sequence record 460591 | Addgene NGS Result
GACGGATCGGGAGATCTCCCGATCCCCTATGGTGCACTCTCAGTACAATCTGCTCTGATGCCGCATAGTT
AAGCCAGTATCTGCTCCCTGCTTGTGTGTTGGAGGTCGCTGAGTAGTGCGCGAGCAAAATTTAAGCTACA
ACAAGGCAAGGCTTGACCGACAATTGCATGAAGAATCTGCTTAGGGTTAGGCGTTTTGCGCTGCTTCGCG
ATGTACGGGCCAGATATACGCGTTGACATTGATTATTGACTAGTTATTAATAGTAATCAATTACGGGGTC
ATTAGTTCATAGCCCATATATGGAGTTCCGCGTTACATAACTTACGGTAAATGGCCCGCCTGGCTGACCG
CCCAACGACCCCCGCCCATTGACGTCAATAATGACGTATGTTCCCATAGTAACGCCAATAGGGACTTTCC
ATTGACGTCAATGGGTGGAGTATTTACGGTAAACTGCCCACTTGGCAGTACATCAAGTGTATCATATGCC
AAGTACGCCCCCTATTGACGTCAATGACGGTAAATGGCCCGCCTGGCATTATGCCCAGTACATGACCTTA
TGGGACTTTCCTACTTGGCAGTACATCTACGTATTAGTCATCGCTATTACCATGGTGATGCGGTTTTGGC
AGTACATCAATGGGCGTGGATAGCGGTTTGACTCACGGGGATTTCCAAGTCTCCACCCCATTGACGTCAA
TGGGAGTTTGTTTTGGCACCAAAATCAACGGGACTTTCCAAAATGTCGTAACAACTCCGCCCCATTGACG
CAAATGGGCGGTAGGCGTGTACGGTGGGAGGTCTATATAAGCAGAGCTCTCTGGCTAACTAGAGAACCCA
CTGCTTACTGGCTTATCGAAATTAATACGACTCACTATAGGGAGACCCAAGCTGGCTAGCGTTTAAACTT
AAGCTTGGTACCGAGCTCGGATCCACTAGTCCAGTGTGGTGGAATTCAGCCCGGCTCGTTGGGGCAGCAT
GGCGGGGTCGCCGCTGCTCTGCGGGCCGCGGGCCGGGGGCGTCGGCATTTTGGTGCTGCTGCTCTTGGGC
CTTCTGAGGCTGCCCCCCACCCTGTCAGCGAGGCCCGTGAAGGAGCCCCGCAGTCTGAGCGCAGCATCCG
CGCCCTTGGTTGAGACGAGCACTCCCCTCCGCTTGCGTCGGGCCGTGCCCCGAGGAGAGGCGGCGGGTGC
GGTGCAGGAGCTGGCGCGGGCGCTGGCGCACCTGCAGGAGGCCGAGAGACAGGAACGCGCGCGTGCTGAG
GCGCAGGAGGCTGAGGATCAGCAGGCGCGTGTCCTGGCGCAGCTGCTGCGCGCCTGGGGCTCTCCGCGTG
CCTCGGACCCGCCCTTGGCCCCCGACGATGACCCGGACGCTCCAGCTGCACAGCTCGCCCGTGCTCTGCT
CCGAGCTCGCCTAGACCCGGCCGCCCTGGCAGCCCAACTTGTCCCCGCCCCTGCCGCTGCGCCGCGACCC
CGGCCCCCAGTGTATGATGATGGCCCCACTGGCCCAGACGTCGAGGATGCCGGCGACGAGACTCCTGACG
TGGACCCTGAGCTGCTGAGGTACTTGCTAGGGCGGATCCTCACCGGAAGTTCGGAGCCGGAGGCTGCTCC
TGCCCCGTGACTCGAGTCTAGAGGGCCCGTTTAAACCCGCTGATCAGCCTCGACTGTGCCTTCTAGTTGC
CAGCCATCTGTTGTTTGCCCCTCCCCCGTGCCTTCCTTGACCCTGGAAGGTGCCACTCCCACTGTCCTTT
CCTAATAAAATGAGGAAATTGCATCGCATTGTCTGAGTAGGTGTCATTCTATTCTGGGGGGTGGGGTGGG
GCAGGACAGCAAGGGGGAGGATTGGGAAGACAATAGCAGGCATGCTGGGGATGCGGTGGGCTCTATGGCT
TCTGAGGCGGAAAGAACCAGCTGGGGCTCTAGGGGGTATCCCC
[124 nt withheld, positions 1934-2057]
C
[91 nt withheld, positions 2059-2149]
A
[49 nt withheld, positions 2151-2199]
CCTTTGACGTTGGAGTCCACGTTCTTT
[37 nt withheld, positions 2227-2263]
ACCCTATCTCGGTCTATTCTTTTGATTTATAAGGGATTTTGCCGATTTCGGCCTATTGGTTAAAAAATGA
GCTGATTTAACAAAAATTTAACGCGAATTAATTCTGTGGAATGTGTGTCAGTTAGGGTGTGGAAAGTCCC
CAGGCTCCCCAGCAGGCAGAAGTATGCAAAGCATGCATCTCAATTAGTCAGCAACCAGGTGTGGAAAGTC
CCCAGGCTCCCCAGCAGGCAGAAGTATGCAAAGCATGCATCTCAATTAGTCAGCAACCATAGTCCCGCCC
CTAACTCCGCCCATCCCGCCCCTAACTCCGCCCAGTTCCGCCCATTCTCCGCCCCATGGCTGACTAATTT
TTTTTATTTATGCAGAGGCCGAGGCCGCCTCTGCCTCTGAGCTATTCCAGAAGTAGTGAGGAGGCTTTTT
TGGAGGCCTAGGCTTTTGCAAAAAGCTCCCGGGAGCTTGTATATCCATTTTCGGATCTGATCAGCACGTG
ATGAAAAAGCCTGAACTCACCGCGACGTCTGTCGAGAAGTTTCTGATCGAAAAGTTCGACAGCGTCTCCG
ACCTGATGCAGCTCTCGGAGGGCGAAGAATCTCGTGCTTTCAGCTTCGATGTAGGAGGGCGTGGATATGT
CCTGCGGGTAAATAGCTGCGCCGATGGTTTCTACAAAGATCGTTATGTTTATCGGCACTTTGCATCGGCC
GCGCTCCCGATTCCGGAAGTGCTTGACATTGGGGAATTCAGCGAGAGCCTGACCTATTGCATCTCCCGCC
GTGCACAGGGTGTCACGTTGCAAGACCTGCCTGAAACCGAACTGCCCGCTGTTCTGCAGCCGGTCGCGGA
GGCCATGGATGCGATCGCTGCGGCCGATCTTAGCCAGACGAGCGGGTTCGGCCCATTCGGACCGCAAGGA
ATCGGTCAATACACTACATGGCGTGATTTCATATGCGCGATTGCTGATCCCCATGTGTATCACTGGCAAA
CTGTGATGGACGACACCGTCAGTGCGTCCGTCGCGCAGGCTCTCGATGAGCTGATGCTTTGGGCCGAGGA
CTGCCCCGAAGTCCGGCACCTCGTGCACGCGGATTTCGGCTCCAACAATGTCCTGACGGACAATGGCCGC
ATAACAGCGGTCATTGACTGGAGCGAGGCGATGTTCGGGGATTCCCAATACGAGGTCGCCAACATCTTCT
TCTGGAGGCCGTGGTTGGCTTGTATGGAGCAGCAGACGCGCTACTTCGAGCGGAGGCATCCGGAGCTTGC
AGGATCGCCGCGGCTCCGGGCGTATATGCTCCGCATTGGTCTTGACCAACTCTATCAGAGCTTGGTTGAC
GGCAATTTCGATGATGCAGCTTGGGCGCAGGGTCGATGCGACGCAATCGTCCGATCCGGAGCCGGGACTG
TCGGGCGTACACAAATCGCCCGCAGAAGCGCGGCCGTCTGGACCGATGGCTGTGTAGAAGTACTCGCCGA
TAGTGGAAACCGACGCCCCAGCACTCGTCCGAGGGCAAAGGAATAGCACGTGCTACGAGATTTCGATTCC
ACCGCCGCCTTCTATGAAAGGTTGGGCTTCGGAATCGTTTTCCGGGACGCCGGCTGGATGATCCTCCAGC
GCGGGGATCTCATGCTGGAGTTCTTCGCCCACCCCAACTTGTTTATTGCAGCTTATAATGGTTACAAATA
AAGCAATAGCATCACAAATTTCACAAATAAAGCATTTTTTTCACTGCATTCTAGTTGTGGTTTGTCCAAA
CTCATCAATGTATCTTATCATGTCTGTATACCGTCGACCTCTAGCTAGAGCTTGGCGTAATCATGGTCAT
AGCTGTTTCCTGTGTGAAATTGTTATCCGCTCACAATTCCACACAACATACGAGCCGGAAGCATAAAGTG
TAAAGCCTGGGGTGCCTAATGAGTGAGCTAACTCACATTAATTGCGTTGCGCTCACTGCCCGCTTTCCAG
TCGGGAAACCTGTCGTGCCAGCTGCATTAATGAATCGGCCAACGCGCGGGGAGAGGCGGTTTGCGTATTG
GGCGCTCTTCCGCTTCCTCGCTCACTGACTCGCTGCGCTCGGTCGTTCGGCTGCGGCGAGCGGTATCAGC
TCACTCAAAGGCGGTAATACGGTTATCCACAGAATCAGGGGATAACGCAGGAAAGAACATGTGAGCAAAA
GGCCAGCAAAAGGCCAGGAACCGTAAAAAGGCCGCGTTGCTGGCGTTTTTCCATAGGCTCCGCCCCCCTG
ACGAGCATCACAAAAATCGACGCTCAAGTCAGAGGTGGCGAAACCCGACAGGACTATAAAGATACCAGGC
GTTTCCCCCTGGAAGCTCCCTCGTGCGCTCTCCTGTTCCGACCCTGCCGCTTACCGGATACCTGTCCGCC
TTTCTCCCTTCGGGAAGCGTGGCGCTTTCTCATAGCTCACGCTGTAGGTATCTCAGTTCGGTGTAGGTCG
TTCGCTCCAAGCTGGGCTGTGTGCACGAACCCCCCGTTCAGCCCGACCGCTGCGCCTTATCCGGTAACTA
TCGTCTTGAGTCCAACCCGGTAAGACACGACTTATCGCCACTGGCAGCAGCCACTGGTAACAGGATTAGC
AGAGCGAGGTATGTAGGCGGTGCTACAGAGTTCTTGAAGTGGTGGCCTAACTACGGCTACACTAGAAGAA
CAGTATTTGGTATCTGCGCTCTGCTGAAGCCAGTTACCTTCGGAAAAAGAGTTGGTAGCTCTTGATCCGG
CAAACAAACCACCGCTGGTAGCGGTGGTTTTTTTGTTTGCAAGCAGCAGATTACGCGCAGAAAAAAAGGA
TCTCAAGAAGATCCTTTGATCTTTTCTACGGGGTCTGACGCTCAGTGGAACGAAAACTCACGTTAAGGGA
TTTTGGTCATGAGATTATCAAAAAGGATCTTCACCTAGATCCTTTTAAATTAAAAATGAAGTTTTAAATC
AATCTAAAGTATATATGAGTAAACTTGGTCTGACAGTTACCAATGCTTAATCAGTGAGGCACCTATCTCA
GCGATCTGTCTATTTCGTTCATCCATAGTTGCCTGACTCCCCGTCGTGTAGATAACTACGATACGGGAGG
GCTTACCATCTGGCCCCAGTGCTGCAATGATACCGCGAGACCCACGCTCACCGGCTCCAGATTTATCAGC
AATAAACCAGCCAGCCGGAAGGGCCGAGCGCAGAAGTGGTCCTGCAACTTTATCCGCCTCCATCCAGTCT
ATTAATTGTTGCCGGGAAGCTAGAGTAAGTAGTTCGCCAGTTAATAGTTTGCGCAACGTTGTTGCCATTG
CTACAGGCATCGTGGTGTCACGCTCGTCGTTTGGTATGGCTTCATTCAGCTCCGGTTCCCAACGATCAAG
GCGAGTTACATGATCCCCCATGTTGTGCAAAAAAGCGGTTAGCTCCTTCGGTCCTCCGATCGTTGTCAGA
AGTAAGTTGGCCGCAGTGTTATCACTCATGGTTATGGCAGCACTGCATAATTCTCTTACTGTCATGCCAT
CCGTAAGATGCTTTTCTGTGACTGGTGAGTACTCAACCAAGTCATTCTGAGAATAGTGTATGCGGCGACC
GAGTTGCTCTTGCCCGGCGTCAATACGGGATAATACCGCGCCACATAGCAGAACTTTAAAAGTGCTCATC
ATTGGAAAACGTTCTTCGGGGCGAAAACTCTCAAGGATCTTACCGCTGTTGAGATCCAGTTCGATGTAAC
CCACTCGTGCACCCAACTGATCTTCAGCATCTTTTACTTTCACCAGCGTTTCTGGGTGAGCAAAAACAGG
AAGGCAAAATGCCGCAAAAAAGGGAATAAGGGCGACACGGAAATGTTGAATACTCATACTCTTCCTTTTT
CAATATTATTGAAGCATTTATCAGGGTTATTGTCTCATGAGCGGATACATATTTGAATGTATTTAGAAAA
ATAAACAAATAGGGGTTCCGCGCACATTTCCCCGAAAAGTGCCACCTGACGTC
Features (pLannotate 1.2.2; 20 found; start..end, strand, type, name):
     28..80      -  misc_feature   bom (fragment): basis of mobility region from pBR322
    235..614     +  enhancer       CMV enhancer: human cytomegalovirus immediate early enhancer
    615..818     +  promoter       CMV promoter: human cytomegalovirus (CMV) immediate early promoter
    814..847     +  LTR            5' LTR (truncated) (fragment): truncated 5' long terminal repeat (LTR) from HIV-1
    863..881     +  promoter       T7 promoter: promoter for bacteriophage T7 RNA polymerase
    979..1617    +  CDS            Pcsk1n (fragment): PCS1N_MOUSE - Experimental evidence at protein level: Swiss-Prot protein existence level 1. May function in the control of the neuroendocrine secretory pathway. Proposed be a specific endogenous inhibitor of PCSK1. ProSAAS and Big PEN-LEN, both containing the C-terminal inhibitory domain, but not the processed peptides reduce PCSK1 activity in the endoplasmic reticulum and Golgi. It reduces the activity of the 87 kDa form but not the autocatalytically derived 66 kDa form of PCSK1. Subsequent processing of proSAAS may eliminate the inhibition. Slows down convertase-mediated processing of proopi
   1664..1888    +  polyA_signal   bGH poly(A) signal: bovine growth hormone polyadenylation signal
   1892..1913    +  promoter       SV40 promoter (fragment): SV40 enhancer and early promoter
   1934..2362    +  rep_origin     f1 ori (sequence partly withheld): f1 bacteriophage origin of replication; arrow indicates direction of (+) strand synthesis
   2376..2705    +  promoter       SV40 promoter: SV40 enhancer and early promoter
   2754..3779    +  CDS            HygR: aminoglycoside phosphotransferase from E. coli; aph(4)-Ia; confers resistance to hygromycin
   3789..3914    +  CDS            ble (fragment): BLE_KLEPN - Experimental evidence at protein level: Swiss-Prot protein existence level 1. Binding protein with a strong affinity to the bleomycin family of antibiotics. Binds to CL990; an antimitotic-antibiotic compound. From Klebsiella pneumoniae.
   3909..4030    +  polyA_signal   SV40 poly(A) signal: SV40 polyadenylation signal
   4103..4119    -  protein_bind   lac operator: The lac repressor binds to the lac operator to inhibit transcription in E. coli. This inhibition can be relieved by adding lactose or isopropyl-β-D-thiogalactopyranoside (IPTG). lac repressor encoded by lacI
   4127..4157    -  promoter       lac promoter: promoter for the E. coli lac operon
   4172..4193    -  protein_bind   CAP binding site: CAP binding activates transcription in the presence of cAMP. E. coli catabolite activator protein
   4206..4298    -  CDS            lacI (fragment): lac repressor; lacI; The lac repressor binds to the lac operator to inhibit transcription in E. coli. This inhibition can be relieved by adding lactose or isopropyl-β-D-thiogalactopyranoside (IPTG).
   4481..5069    -  rep_origin     ori: high-copy-number ColE1/pMB1/pBR322/pUC origin of replication
   5240..6100    -  CDS            AmpR: β-lactamase; bla; confers resistance to ampicillin, carbenicillin, and related antibiotics
   6101..6205    -  promoter       AmpR promoter: bla
