[The description below was written by a language model from this plasmid's Addgene catalogue record and pLannotate feature annotations shown in this document.]
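Description:
mproSAAS (21 kDa) is a mammalian expression plasmid built on the pcDNA3.1 backbone (hygromycin-selectable version) that encodes the N-terminal domain of mouse proSAAS, the product of the Pcsk1n gene. The sequenced construct is about 6.2 kb. It is propagated in E. coli as a high-copy plasmid through a ColE1/pUC-type origin with ampicillin selection from the β-lactamase gene, and it also carries an f1 phage origin. For selection of transfected mammalian cells, an SV40 enhancer/early promoter drives a hygromycin phosphotransferase gene terminated by the SV40 polyadenylation signal. Several small annotated fragments (bom, a truncated HIV-1 LTR match, ble, lacI and lac promoter/operator remnants) appear to be backbone-derived sequence or short similarity hits rather than functional parts of the design.

The expression cassette consists of the human CMV immediate-early enhancer and promoter, followed by a T7 promoter that can be used for in vitro transcription or sequencing, the Pcsk1n coding fragment, and the bovine growth hormone polyadenylation signal. The insert is truncated to residues 1–180, removing the C-terminal region (amino acids 181–225). According to the annotation of the native protein, that C-terminal portion holds the domain that inhibits the prohormone convertase PCSK1, so this construct expresses the roughly 21 kDa N-terminal portion without it. No epitope tag or reporter is annotated. The depositor notes an L83Q polymorphism that was present in the original mouse consensus sequence and is not known to affect function. The cloning sites are not recorded. The plasmid is intended for transient or hygromycin-selected expression in mammalian cells, to study the chaperone-related N-terminal domain of proSAAS separately from its C-terminal region.
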