Addgene plasmid #231634: mproSAAS (21 kDa)
Purpose: Mammalian expression of the N-terminal domain of the mouse chaperone protein proSAAS-(1-180)
Depositing lab: Iris Lindberg. Depositing organization: University of Maryland, Baltimore. Publication: Functional characterization of ProSAAS: similarities and differences with 7B2. Fortenberry Y, Hwang JR, Apletalina EV, Lindberg I. J Biol Chem. 2002 Feb 15;277(7):5175-86. doi: 10.1074/jbc.M104531200. Epub 2001 Nov 21. PubMed 11719503.
Backbone
  Vector backbone: pCDNA3.1
  Vector type: Mammalian Expression
  Selectable markers: Hygromycin
Growth in bacteria
  Bacterial resistance: Ampicillin, 100 μg/mL
  Growth temperature: 37°C
  Growth strain: DH5alpha
  Copy number: High Copy
Gene/Insert
  Gene/Insert name: Pcsk1N
  Species: M. musculus (mouse)
  Mutation: Deletion of C-terminus (aa181-225)
  Entrez Gene: Pcsk1n (a.k.a. KEP, PEN, PEN19, PEN20, Pan3, SAAS, SAASCT, bLEN, lLEN, proSAAS)
  Cloning method: Restriction Enzyme; 5′ cloning site Unknown (unknown if destroyed); 3′ cloning site Unknown (unknown if destroyed)
Terms and licenses: Academic/Nonprofit Terms; Industry Terms: Not Available to Industry
Depositor comments: Please note: This plasmid contains the L83Q polymorphism that was in the original mPcsk1n consensus sequence. This SNP is not known to affect plasmid function.
How to cite: mproSAAS (21 kDa) was a gift from Iris Lindberg (Addgene plasmid # 231634 ; http://n2t.net/addgene:231634 ; RRID:Addgene_231634)
