>Addgene plasmid #231634 | mproSAAS (21 kDa) | depositor partial sequence | sequence record 455434 | Insert sequence (21 kDa proSAAS)
ATGGCGGGGTCGCCGCTGCTCTGCGGGCCGCGGGCCGGGGGCGTCGGCATTTTGGTGCTGCTGCTCTTGG
GCCTTCTGAGGCTGCCCCCCACCCTGTCAGCGAGGCCCGTGAAGGAGCCCCGCAGTCTGAGCGCAGCATC
CGCGCCCTTGGTTGAGACGAGCACTCCCCTCCGCTTGCGTCGGGCCGTGCCCCGAGGAGAGGCGGCGGGT
GCGGTGCAGGAGCTGGCGCGGGCGCTGGCGCACCTGCTGGAGGCCGAGAGACAGGAACGCGCGCGTGCTG
AGGCGCAGGAGGCTGAGGATCAGCAGGCGCGTGTCCTGGCGCAGCTGCTGCGCGCCTGGGGCTCTCCGCG
TGCCTCGGACCCGCCCTTGGCCCCCGACGATGACCCGGACGCTCCAGCTGCACAGCTCGCCCGTGCTCTG
CTCCGAGCTCGCCTAGACCCGGCCGCCCTGGCAGCCCAACTTGTCCCCGCCCCTGCCGCTGCGCCGCGAC
CCCGGCCCCCAGTGTATGATGATGGCCCCACTGGCCCAGACGTCGAGGATGCCGGCGACGAGACTCCTGA
CGTGGACCCTGAGCTGCTGAGGTACTTGCTAGGGCGGATCCTCACCGGAAGTTCGGAGCCAGAGGCTGCT
CCTGCCCCGTAA
